Addgene plasmid #233735: pESC-leu2D-LjCPR1-GW
Purpose: (Empty Backbone) Expresses plant cytochrome P450 in yeast for enzyme assay. Contains CPR1 from Lotus japonicus
Depositing lab: Sangeeta Dhaubhadel. Depositing organization: Agriculture and Agri-Food Canada, London, ON. Publication: Functional characterization of Cinnamate 4-hydroxylase gene family in soybean (Glycine max). Khatri P, Chen L, Rajcan I, Dhaubhadel S. PLoS One. 2023 May 15;18(5):e0285698. doi: 10.1371/journal.pone.0285698. eCollection 2023. PubMed 37186600.
Backbone
  Vector backbone: pESC-Leu2d
  Backbone manufacturer: Stratagene, Jay Keasling
  Backbone size (bp): 7346
  Modifications to backbone: A 2121 bp coding region of LjCPR1 gene (Accession no. AB433810) was inserted at the restriction enzyme sites NotI and PacI. A Gateway cassette (1725 bp) from the pEarleyGate100 vector was inserted at ApaI and SacII.
  Vector type: Yeast Expression
  Promoter: Gal 1 and Gal 10
  Selectable markers: LEU2
Growth in bacteria
  Bacterial resistance: Ampicillin, 100 μg/mL
  Growth temperature: 37°C
  Growth strain: DB3.1
  Copy number: Unknown
Gene/Insert
  Cloning method: Gateway Cloning
Terms and licenses: Academic/Nonprofit Terms; Industry Terms: Not Available to Industry
How to cite: pESC-leu2D-LjCPR1-GW was a gift from Sangeeta Dhaubhadel (Addgene plasmid # 233735 ; http://n2t.net/addgene:233735 ; RRID:Addgene_233735)
