[The description below was written by a language model from this plasmid's Addgene catalogue record and pLannotate feature annotations shown in this document.]
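Description:
pESC-leu2D-LjCPR1-GW is a yeast episomal expression vector built on the pESC-Leu2d backbone and configured as a Gateway destination plasmid for expressing plant cytochrome P450 enzymes in Saccharomyces cerevisiae. It shuttles between hosts. In E. coli it replicates from a high-copy ColE1/pUC-type origin with ampicillin resistance, and an f1 origin is also present. In yeast it is maintained by the 2μ origin and selected through LEU2. The table annotates only a short fragment of the LEU2 promoter upstream of the marker, consistent with the "leu2d" designation of a promoter-truncated allele, which is generally used to drive plasmid copy number up under leucine selection.

The payload is organised around the divergent, galactose-inducible GAL1,10 promoter. In one direction it drives the roughly 2.1 kb coding region of Lotus japonicus cytochrome P450 reductase 1 (LjCPR1), followed by the ADH1 terminator. The automated annotation labels this ORF as Arabidopsis ATR2, which reflects homology to a related NADPH-cytochrome P450 reductase rather than the recorded source. In the other direction, after a T7 promoter, sits a Gateway cassette taken from pEarleyGate100: attR1 and attR2 flanking a chloramphenicol resistance gene and the ccdB toxin gene, followed by the CYC1 terminator. Because of ccdB, the empty vector is propagated in a ccdB-tolerant strain. An LR reaction replaces the cassette with a P450 coding sequence from an entry clone.

The recombined plasmid co-expresses the P450 and its reductase partner, which supplies electrons from NADPH, on galactose induction from a single plasmid. The record gives its purpose as enzyme assays, and the associated work characterised soybean cinnamate 4-hydroxylases.
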