Features (pLannotate 1.2.2; 27 found; start..end, strand, type, name):
    157..1251    -  CDS            LEU2: 3-isopropylmalate dehydrogenase, required for leucine biosynthesis; S. cerevisiae LEU2; yeast auxotrophic marker
   1255..1280    -  promoter       LEU2 promoter (fragment): S. cerevisiae LEU2
   1398..1475    -  CDS            YO192_YEAST (fragment): Experimental evidence at protein level: Swiss-Prot protein existence level 1. From Saccharomyces cerevisiae (strain ATCC 204508 / S288c) (Baker's yeast).
   1506..1558    +  misc_feature   bom (fragment): basis of mobility region from pBR322
   1586..2014    -  rep_origin     f1 ori (sequence partly withheld): f1 bacteriophage origin of replication; arrow indicates direction of (+) strand synthesis
   2018..2087    -  CDS            lacZα (fragment): LacZα fragment of β-galactosidase; lacZ fragment
   2093..2258    -  terminator     ADH1 terminator: S. cerevisiae ADH1; transcription terminator for the S. cerevisiae alcohol dehydrogenase 1 (ADH1) gene
   2262..2384    -  CDS            ADH1 (fragment): ADH1_YEAST - Also known as ADC1. Experimental evidence at protein level: Swiss-Prot protein existence level 1. This isozyme preferentially catalyzes the conversion of primary unbranched alcohols to their corresponding aldehydes. Also shows activity toward secondary alcohols. From Saccharomyces cerevisiae (strain ATCC 204508 / S288c) (Baker's yeast).
   2399..4516    -  CDS            ATR2: NCPR2_ARATH - Also known as AR2. Experimental evidence at protein level: Swiss-Prot protein existence level 1. This enzyme is required for electron transfer from NADP to cytochrome P450 in microsomes. It can also provide electron transfer to heme oxygenase and cytochrome B5. Reduces a variety of substrates in vitro, such as cytochrome c, feericyanide and dichloroindophenol. From Arabidopsis thaliana (Mouse-ear cress).
   4560..5224    +  promoter       GAL1,10 promoter: GAL1 and GAL10 genes of S. cerevisiae; divergent inducible promoter, regulated by Gal4
   5235..5253    +  promoter       T7 promoter: promoter for bacteriophage T7 RNA polymerase
   5262..5386    +  protein_bind   attR1: mutant version of attR; recombination site for the Gateway® LR reaction LR Clonase™
   5411..5441    +  promoter       lac UV5 promoter: E. coli lac promoter with an "up" mutation
   5465..5494    +  promoter       cat promoter (fragment): promoter of the E. coli cat gene encoding chloramphenicol acetyltransferase
   5495..6151    +  CDS            cat: CAT_ECOLX - Experimental evidence at protein level: Swiss-Prot protein existence level 1. This enzyme is an effector of chloramphenicol resistance in bacteria. From Escherichia coli. This protein is used as a marker in many commonly used cloning vectors, such as pACYC184.
   6333..6491    +  CDS            ccdA (fragment): CCDA_ECO57 - Also known as H, letA. Experimental evidence at protein level: Swiss-Prot protein existence level 1. Antitoxin component of a type II toxin-antitoxin (TA) system which inhibits the post-segregational killing (PSK) of plasmid-free cells, also referred to as a plasmid addiction system. Binds to and blocks the activity of CcdB; will also remove bound CcdB protein from the CcdB-GyrA complex by forming a CcdA-CcdB complex, a process termed rejuvenation. Functions as a transcriptional corepressor for the ccdAB operon, repression also requires CcdB (By similarity). From Escherichia coli
   6496..6798    +  CDS            ccdB: CCDB_ECOLI - Also known as G, letB, letD. Experimental evidence at protein level: Swiss-Prot protein existence level 1. Toxic component of a type II toxin-antitoxin (TA) system, functioning in plasmid maintainence. Responsible for the post- segregational killing (PSK) of plasmid-free cells, also referred to as a plasmid addiction system. Half-life of over 2 hours. Cell killing by CcdB is accompanied by filamentation, defects in chromosome and plasmid segregation, defects in cell division, formation of anucleate cells, decreased DNA synthesis and plasmid loss. Interferes with the activity of DN
   6842..6966    -  protein_bind   attR2: mutant version of attR; recombination site for the Gateway® LR reaction LR Clonase™
   6983..7172    +  terminator     CYC1 terminator: S. cerevisiae CYC1; transcription terminator for CYC1
   7175..7232    -  CDS            lacI (fragment): lac repressor; lacI; The lac repressor binds to the lac operator to inhibit transcription in E. coli. This inhibition can be relieved by adding lactose or isopropyl-β-D-thiogalactopyranoside (IPTG).
   7415..8003    -  rep_origin     ori: high-copy-number ColE1/pMB1/pBR322/pUC origin of replication
   8174..9034    -  CDS            AmpR: β-lactamase; bla; confers resistance to ampicillin, carbenicillin, and related antibiotics
   9035..9139    -  promoter       AmpR promoter: bla
   9166..10508   -  rep_origin     2μ ori: yeast 2μ plasmid origin of replication
  10576..10611   +  CDS            rop (fragment): Rop protein, which maintains plasmids at low copy number; rop
  10713..10763   +  misc_feature   bom (fragment): basis of mobility region from pBR322
  10762..10878   +  CDS            NFS1 (fragment): NFS1_YEAST - Also known as SPL1 From Saccharomyces cerevisiae (strain ATCC 204508 / S288c) (Baker's yeast).
>Addgene plasmid #233735 | pESC-leu2D-LjCPR1-GW | addgene full sequence | sequence record 487268 | Addgene NGS Result
ATCCTCCTTTTTCTCCTTCTTGATAAATGTATGTAGATTGCGTATATAGTTTCGTCTACCCTATGAACAT
ATTCCATTTTGTAATTTCGTGTCGTTTCTATTATGAATTTCATTTATAAAGTTTATGTACAAATATCATA
AAAAAAGAGAATCTTTTTAAGCAAGGATTTTCTTAACTTCTTCGGCGACAGCATCACCGACTTCGGTGGT
ACTGTTGGAACCACCTAAATCACCAGTTCTGATACCTGCATCCAAAACCTTTTTAACTGCATCTTCAATG
GCCTTACCTTCTTCAGGCAAGTTCAATGACAATTTCAACATCATTGCAGCAGACAAGATAGTGGCGATAG
GGTTGACCTTATTCTTTGGCAAATCTGGAGCAGAACCGTGGCATGGTTCGTACAAACCAAATGCGGTGTT
CTTGTCTGGCAAAGAGGCCAAGGACGCAGATGGCAACAAACCCAAGGAACCTGGGATAACGGAGGCTTCA
TCGGAGATGATATCACCAAACATGTTGCTGGTGATTATAATACCATTTAGGTGGGTTGGGTTCTTAACTA
GGATCATGGCGGCAGAATCAATCAATTGATGTTGAACCTTCAATGTAGGGAATTCGTTCTTGATGGTTTC
CTCCACAGTTTTTCTCCATAATCTTGAAGAGGCCAAAACATTAGCTTTATCCAAGGACCAAATAGGCAAT
GGTGGCTCATGTTGTAGGGCCATGAAAGCGGCCATTCTTGTGATTCTTTGCACTTCTGGAACGGTGTATT
GTTCACTATCCCAAGCGACACCATCACCATCGTCTTCCTTTCTCTTACCAAAGTAAATACCTCCCACTAA
TTCTCTGACAACAACGAAGTCAGTACCTTTAGCAAATTGTGGCTTGATTGGAGATAAGTCTAAAAGAGAG
TCGGATGCAAAGTTACATGGTCTTAAGTTGGCGTACAATTGAAGTTCTTTACGGATTTTTAGTAAACCTT
GTTCAGGTCTAACACTACCGGTACCCCATTTAGGACCACCCACAGCACCTAACAAAACGGCATCAGCCTT
CTTGGAGGCTTCCAGCGCCTCATCTGGAAGTGGAACACCTGTAGCATCGATAGCAGCACCACCAATTAAA
TGATTTTCGAAATCGAACTTGACATTGGAACGAACATCAGAAATAGCTTTAAGAACCTTAATGGCTTCGG
CTGTGATTTCTTGACCAACGTGGTCACCTGGCAAAACGACGATCTTCTTAGGGGCAGACATTACAATGGT
ATATCCTTGAAATATATATAAAAAAAGGCGCCTTAGACCGCTCGGCCAAACAACCAATTACTTGTTGAGA
AATAGAGTATAATTATCCTATAAATATAACGTTTTTGAACACACATGAACAAGGAAGTACAGGACAATTG
ATTTTGAAGAGAATGTGGATTTTGATGTAATTGTTGGGATTCCATTTTTAATAAGGCAATAATATTAGGT
ATGTAGATATACTAGAAGTTCTCCTCGACCGGTCGATATGCGGTGTGAAATACCGCACAGATGCGTAAGG
AGAAAATACCGCATCAGGAAATTGTAAGCGTTAATATTTTGTTAAAATTCGCGTTAAATTTTTGTTAAAT
CAGCTCATTTTTTAACCAATAGGCCGAAATCGGCAAAATCCCTTATAAATCAAAAGAATAGACCGAGATA
GGGT
[37 nt withheld, positions 1685-1721]
AAAGAACGTGGACTCCAACGTCAAAGG
[49 nt withheld, positions 1749-1797]
T
[91 nt withheld, positions 1799-1889]
G
[124 nt withheld, positions 1891-2014]
CCATTCGCCATTCAGGCTGCGCAACTGTTGGGAAGGGCGATCGGTGCGGGCCTCTTCGCTATTACGCCAG
CTGAATTGGAGCGACCTCATGCTATACCTGAGAAAGCAACCTGACCTACAGGAAAGAGTTACTCAAGAAT
AAGAATTTTCGTTTTAAAACCTAAGAGTCACTTTAAAATTTGTATACACTTATTTTTTTTATAACTTATT
TAATAATAAAAATCATAAATCATAAGAAATTCGCTTATTTAGAAGTGTCAACAACGTATCTACCAACGAT
TTGACCCTTTTCCATCTTTTCGTAAATTTCTGGCAAGGTAGACAAGCCGACAACCTTGATTGGAGACTTG
ACCAAACCTCTGGCGAAGAATTGTTAATTAATCACCATACATCACGCAAATACCTACCATTCAATTGTAG
GTTCTTAACCATACCCTCAGCCTTGGAACTATCGAGAGAACCCTGCTCTTGCAAAATTGTGTGCAGAGTA
CGGTGCACATCCCTAGCCATGCCCTTGGCATCCCCACACACATAAATGTAAGCTCCCTGAGATATCATGT
TCCAAATATCCGAAGCCTTCTCCATCATTTTATGTTGCACATATTCCTTGGTAGGTCCCTCCCGTGAGAA
GGCAACAATGAGCTCAGAAAGCGCACCACTGTTGACAAAGTGGTTCAACTCATCTTCATAGATGTAGTCC
ATTTGACGATTCCTGCATCCGAAGAATAAAACGGAGGGGCCAAGTTCAGCTCCATCCTCTTTCAGAGCTA
ATCTTTCCTGCAAGAAACCCCTGAAAGGAGCCAATCCTGTGCCAGGACCTATCATGATTATAGGCACTTT
ATTATCAGCAGGGAGTTTAAAATTGGACTGTCTAACAAATATTGGAGCCCAACTGCAGTCCTGACTTTTC
TCCAATGGCACAGAATTCTTCATCCATGTTGAACACACTCCCCTATGAATCCTACCAGTGGGCATTTTAT
CATTCACTAATGCACAGGTAACGTGAATTCTGGATGGAGCCATCCTAGGAGATGATGAGATCGAATAAAA
TCTTGGCTGCAGGCGAGGAGCAATTGCTGCGAAAAAGACACCAATTGGAGGTTTGGCTGATGGAAATTCA
GCCATGACCTCAAGGAGACTTCTTTGACTGGCAATCACCCACTCTGAATATTCATCCTTTCCAGCAGGTG
AAGCAAGATGTCGTAGGCGGTCGGCTTCAGATGGATTAGATGCATGAGCAGCTAAGGCAAGCAAAACAGA
CTTTTTGGGTGAACTCAAGACATCTGCATATCGGGCAATTGCTGTTCTTAAAGTACATGGTGGGAAAGTA
GGTGGCAAGGAGCTTCCACTAAGTGGTTTCCCATCTTCATCATCAGTATGGACGGAGAAATAGGTATCTG
GTGACAAACCTAGTAACCTTACTGCTTCTTCCACAGTTTCAGATAAATTCTCACAGTAAACACCAACATG
GTCCCCTGTTTCATATGCAACTCCAGTGCCTGAAATGTCAAATTCTAAATGTGTGCAAGAACGATCTGAC
ACAGGAGTATGAAGCTCCTTTCGCACAGCCACATTTGACCTGACTGGATGTTGAGCATCCACAATAGCAT
GGCCATTAACATTATGCCACTTCTTTTCATCGACAGATGCATCTAATGGATCATGAATAACAACACGATA
CTCCAACACAGCAGCCGTATAGGGTGTAGACACAGTTGTATCATCATCACCTCTAAGCAATTCATCCAAT
GCTGGCCACAATTCTTCTTTCCATGCAGTAAAGTCATCTTCTATGCATTGATCATCATCTCCTAGACCTA
CTTTGACAAGACGCTTCCCACCAAAATCAGCAAGCTTATCATCCACTTCAATGGCGACCTTATTAAAATG
CTCATACTGCCTGTTCCCCAGACCAAAAACAGCATACTCAAGATTTCGAAGCCATCCTTCTTCTTTCTCA
TCTCCCTCCAGAAACCATTTGTAAAATCTCGCCGCATTATCAGTTGGCTCACCATCGCCATATGTAGCTA
AGAAGAAAAGTGCCAGTGTCTCTTTCTTGAGCTTTTCCTCATACTCATCATCGTCCTGGGCATAATCATC
CATATCAACAATTTTGAACTTGGCTTTTTCGTATCGCACTTTTGCCTCTTCCGCAATCGCCTTGGCGAAT
CCTTCAGCAGTACCAGTCTGAGTACCGAAGAAGATGGTGACCTTTCTGGTACCGTCGTCAACCTCAGCCT
CGTCGCTAAGCTTCTCGACGACGCGCTTGGGAGGCTCGATGGACTTAGCCTTGTTACCGGTGGATCTGCG
CCAAATGAAAACGACGACGCATCCGATGAGGACGGCGATGGAGGTGGTAAGCACCATGACGAACTCACGA
TTCTCGAGGAAGACGGAGCCGGCGCCGGAGGTGGAGGAGACGTTGGAAGGGTCGAGTGTGCCCTTGATCA
TGGCGGACATCAGATCCAGAGGCGAAATCTTCATGGAGCTTGATTCTTCCATCGATACTAGTGCGGCCGC
CCTTTAGTGAGGGTTGAATTCGAATTTTCAAAAATTCTTACTTTTTTTTTGGATGGACGCAAAGAAGTTT
AATAATCATATTACATGGCATTACCACCATATACATATCCATATACATATCCATATCTAATCTTACTTAT
ATGTTGTGGAAATGTAAAGAGCCCCATTATCTTAGCCTAAAAAAACCTTCTCTTTGGAACTTTCAGTAAT
ACGCTTAACTGCTCATTGCTATATTGAAGTACGGATTAGAAGCCGCCGAGCGGGTGACAGCCCTCCGAAG
GAAGACTCTCCTCCGTGCGTCCTCGTCTTCACCGGTCGCGTTCCTGAAACGCAGATGTGCCTCGCGCCGC
ACTGCTCCGAACAATAAAGATTCTACAATACTAGCTTTTATGGTTATGAAGAGGAAAAATTGGCAGTAAC
CTGGCCCCACAAACCTTCAAATGAACGAATCAAATTAACAACCATAGGATGATAATGCGATTAGTTTTTT
AGCCTTATTTCTGGGGTAATTAATCAGCGAAGCGATGATTTTTGATCTATTAACAGATATATAAATGCAA
AAACTGCATAACCACTTTAACTAATACTTTCAACATTTTCGGTTTGTATTACTTCTTATTCAAATGTAAT
AAAAGTATCAACAAAAAATTGTTAATATACCTCTATACTTTAACGTCAAGGAGAAAAAACCCCGGATCCG
TAATACGACTCACTATAGGGCCCCATCACAAGTTTGTACAAAAAAGCTGAACGAGAAACGTAAAATGATA
TAAATATCAATATATTAAATTAGATTTTGCATAAAAAACAGACTACATAATACTGTAAAACACAACATAT
CCAGTCACTATGGCGGCCGCATTAGGCACCCCAGGCTTTACACTTTATGCTTCCGGCTCGTATAATGTGT
GGATTTTGAGTTAGGATCCGTCGAGATTTTCAGGAGCTAAGGAAGCTAAAATGGAGAAAAAAATCACTGG
ATATACCACCGTTGATATATCCCAATGGCATCGTAAAGAACATTTTGAGGCATTTCAGTCAGTTGCTCAA
TGTACCTATAACCAGACCGTTCAGCTGGATATTACGGCCTTTTTAAAGACCGTAAAAAAAAATAAGCACA
AGTTTTATCCGGCCTTTATTCACATTCTTGCCCGCCTGATGAATGCTCATCCGGAATTCCGTATGGCAAT
GAAAGACGGTGAGCTGGTGATATGGGATAGTGTTCACCCTTGTTACACCGTTTTCCATGAGCAAACTGAA
ACGTTTTCATCGCTCTGGAGTGAATACCACGACGATTTCCGGCAGTTTCTACACATATATTCGCAAGATG
TGGCGTGTTACGGTGAAAACCTGGCCTATTTCCCTAAAGGGTTTATTGAGAATATGTTTTTCGTCTCAGC
CAATCCCTGGGTGAGTTTCACCAGTTTTGATTTAAACGTGGCCAATATGGACAACTTCTTCGCCCCCGTT
TTCACCATGGGCAAATATTATACGCAAGGCGACAAGGTGCTGATGCCGCTGGCGATTCAGGTTCATCATG
CCGTTTGTGATGGCTTCCATGTCGGCAGAATGCTTAATGAATTACAACAGTACTGCGATGAGTGGCAGGG
CGGGGCGTAAAGATCTGGATCCGGCTTACTAAAAGCCAGATAACAGTATGCGTATTTGCGCGCTGATTTT
TGCGGTATAAGAATATATACTGATATGTATACCCGAAGTATGTCAAAAAGAGGTATGCTATGAAGCAGCG
TATTACAGTGACAGTTGACAGCGACAGCTATCAGTTGCTCAAGGCATATATGATGTCAATATCTCCGGTC
TGGTAAGCACAACCATGCAGAATGAAGCCCGTCGTCTGCGTGCCGAACGCTGGAAAGCGGAAAATCAGGA
AGGGATGGCTGAGGTCGCCCGGTTTATTGAAATGAACGGCTCTTTTGCTGACGAGAACAGGGGCTGGTGA
AATGCAGTTTAAGGTTTACACCTATAAAAGAGAGAGCCGTTATCGTCTGTTTGTGGATGTACAGAGTGAT
ATTATTGACACGCCCGGGCGACGGATGGTGATCCCCCTGGCCAGTGCACGTCTGCTGTCAGATAAAGTCT
CCCGTGAACTTTACCCGGTGGTGCATATCGGGGATGAAAGCTGGCGCATGATGACCACCGATATGGCCAG
TGTGCCGGTCTCCGTTATCGGGGAAGAAGTGGCTGATCTCAGCCACCGCGAAAATGACATCAAAAACGCC
ATTAACCTGATGTTCTGGGGAATATAAATGTCAGGCTCCCTTATACACAGCCAGTCTGCAGGTCGACCAT
AGTGACTGGATATGTTGTGTTTTACAGTATTATGTAGTCTGTTTTTTATGCAAAATCTAATTTAATATAT
TGATATTTATATCATTTTACGTTTCTCGTTCAGCTTTCTTGTACAAAGTGGTGCCGCGGCTAGCTAAGAT
CCGCTCTAACCGAAAAGGAAGGAGTTAGACAACCTGAAGTCTAGGTCCCTATTTATTTTTTTATAGTTAT
GTTAGTATTAAGAACGTTATTTATATTTCAAATTTTTCTTTTTTTTCTGTACAGACGCGTGTACGCATGT
AACATTATACTGAAAACCTTGCTTGAGAAGGTTTTGGGACGCTCGAAGATCCAGCTGCATTAATGAATCG
GCCAACGCGCGGGGAGAGGCGGTTTGCGTATTGGGCGCTCTTCCGCTTCCTCGCTCACTGACTCGCTGCG
CTCGGTCGTTCGGCTGCGGCGAGCGGTATCAGCTCACTCAAAGGCGGTAATACGGTTATCCACAGAATCA
GGGGATAACGCAGGAAAGAACATGTGAGCAAAAGGCCAGCAAAAGGCCAGGAACCGTAAAAAGGCCGCGT
TGCTGGCGTTTTTCCATAGGCTCCGCCCCCCTGACGAGCATCACAAAAATCGACGCTCAAGTCAGAGGTG
GCGAAACCCGACAGGACTATAAAGATACCAGGCGTTTCCCCCTGGAAGCTCCCTCGTGCGCTCTCCTGTT
CCGACCCTGCCGCTTACCGGATACCTGTCCGCCTTTCTCCCTTCGGGAAGCGTGGCGCTTTCTCATAGCT
CACGCTGTAGGTATCTCAGTTCGGTGTAGGTCGTTCGCTCCAAGCTGGGCTGTGTGCACGAACCCCCCGT
TCAGCCCGACCGCTGCGCCTTATCCGGTAACTATCGTCTTGAGTCCAACCCGGTAAGACACGACTTATCG
CCACTGGCAGCAGCCACTGGTAACAGGATTAGCAGAGCGAGGTATGTAGGCGGTGCTACAGAGTTCTTGA
AGTGGTGGCCTAACTACGGCTACACTAGAAGAACAGTATTTGGTATCTGCGCTCTGCTGAAGCCAGTTAC
CTTCGGAAAAAGAGTTGGTAGCTCTTGATCCGGCAAACAAACCACCGCTGGTAGCGGTGGTTTTTTTGTT
TGCAAGCAGCAGATTACGCGCAGAAAAAAAGGATCTCAAGAAGATCCTTTGATCTTTTCTACGGGGTCTG
ACGCTCAGTGGAACGAAAACTCACGTTAAGGGATTTTGGTCATGAGATTATCAAAAAGGATCTTCACCTA
GATCCTTTTAAATTAAAAATGAAGTTTTAAATCAATCTAAAGTATATATGAGTAAACTTGGTCTGACAGT
TACCAATGCTTAATCAGTGAGGCACCTATCTCAGCGATCTGTCTATTTCGTTCATCCATAGTTGCCTGAC
TCCCCGTCGTGTAGATAACTACGATACGGGAGGGCTTACCATCTGGCCCCAGTGCTGCAATGATACCGCG
AGACCCACGCTCACCGGCTCCAGATTTATCAGCAATAAACCAGCCAGCCGGAAGGGCCGAGCGCAGAAGT
GGTCCTGCAACTTTATCCGCCTCCATCCAGTCTATTAATTGTTGCCGGGAAGCTAGAGTAAGTAGTTCGC
CAGTTAATAGTTTGCGCAACGTTGTTGCCATTGCTACAGGCATCGTGGTGTCACGCTCGTCGTTTGGTAT
GGCTTCATTCAGCTCCGGTTCCCAACGATCAAGGCGAGTTACATGATCCCCCATGTTGTGCAAAAAAGCG
GTTAGCTCCTTCGGTCCTCCGATCGTTGTCAGAAGTAAGTTGGCCGCAGTGTTATCACTCATGGTTATGG
CAGCACTGCATAATTCTCTTACTGTCATGCCATCCGTAAGATGCTTTTCTGTGACTGGTGAGTACTCAAC
CAAGTCATTCTGAGAATAGTGTATGCGGCGACCGAGTTGCTCTTGCCCGGCGTCAATACGGGATAATACC
GCGCCACATAGCAGAACTTTAAAAGTGCTCATCATTGGAAAACGTTCTTCGGGGCGAAAACTCTCAAGGA
TCTTACCGCTGTTGAGATCCAGTTCGATGTAACCCACTCGTGCACCCAACTGATCTTCAGCATCTTTTAC
TTTCACCAGCGTTTCTGGGTGAGCAAAAACAGGAAGGCAAAATGCCGCAAAAAAGGGAATAAGGGCGACA
CGGAAATGTTGAATACTCATACTCTTCCTTTTTCAATATTATTGAAGCATTTATCAGGGTTATTGTCTCA
TGAGCGGATACATATTTGAATGTATTTAGAAAAATAAACAAATAGGGGTTCCGCGCACATTTCCCCGAAA
AGTGCCACCTGAACGAAGCATCTGTGCTTCATTTTGTAGAACAAAAATGCAACGCGAGAGCGCTAATTTT
TCAAACAAAGAATCTGAGCTGCATTTTTACAGAACAGAAATGCAACGCGAAAGCGCTATTTTACCAACGA
AGAATCTGTGCTTCATTTTTGTAAAACAAAAATGCAACGCGAGAGCGCTAATTTTTCAAACAAAGAATCT
GAGCTGCATTTTTACAGAACAGAAATGCAACGCGAGAGCGCTATTTTACCAACAAAGAATCTATACTTCT
TTTTTGTTCTACAAAAATGCATCCCGAGAGCGCTATTTTTCTAACAAAGCATCTTAGATTACTTTTTTTC
TCCTTTGTGCGCTCTATAATGCAGTCTCTTGATAACTTTTTGCACTGTAGGTCCGTTAAGGTTAGAAGAA
GGCTACTTTGGTGTCTATTTTCTCTTCCATAAAAAAAGCCTGACTCCACTTCCCGCGTTTACTGATTACT
AGCGAAGCTGCGGGTGCATTTTTTCAAGATAAAGGCATCCCCGATTATATTCTATACCGATGTGGATTGC
GCATACTTTGTGAACAGAAAGTGATAGCGTTGATGATTCTTCATTGGTCAGAAAATTATGAACGGTTTCT
TCTATTTTGTCTCTATATACTACGTATAGGAAATGTTTACATTTTCGTATTGTTTTCGATTCACTCTATG
AATAGTTCTTACTACAATTTTTTTGTCTAAAGAGTAATACTAGAGATAAACATAAAAAATGTAGAGGTCG
AGTTTAGATGCAAGTTCAAGGAGCGAAAGGTGGATGGGTAGGTTATATAGGGATATAGCACAGAGATATA
TAGCAAAGAGATACTTTTGAGCAATGTTTGTGGAAGCGGTATTCGCAATATTTTAGTAGCTCGTTACAGT
CCGGTGCGTTTTTGGTTTTTTGAAAGTGCGTCTTCAGAGCGCTTTTGGTTTTCAAAAGCGCTCTGAAGTT
CCTATACTTTCTAGAGAATAGGAACTTCGGAATAGGAACTTCAAAGCGTTTCCGAAAACGAGCGCTTCCG
AAAATGCAACGCGAGCTGCGCACATACAGCTCACTGTTCACGTCGCACCTATATCTGCGTGTTGCCTGTA
TATATATATACATGAGAAGAACGGCATAGTGCGTGTTTATGCTTAAATGCGTACTTATATGCGTCTATTT
ATGTAGGATGAAAGGTAGTCTAGTACCTCCTGTGATATTATCCCATTCCATGCGGGGTATCGTATGCTTC
CTTCAGCACTACCCTTTAGCTGTTCTATATGCTGCCACTCCTCAATTGGATTAGTCTCATCCTTCAATGC
TATCATTTCCTTTGATATTGGATCATACTAAGAAACCATTATTATCATGACATTAACCTATAAAAATAGG
CGTATCACGAGGCCCTTTCGTCTCGCGCGTTTCGGTGATGACGGTGAAAACCTCTGACACATGCAGCTCC
CGGAGACGGTCACAGCTTGTCTGTAAGCGGATGCCGGGAGCAGACAAGCCCGTCAGGGCGCGTCAGCGGG
TGTTGGCGGGTGTCGGGGCTGGCTTAACTATGCGGCATCAGAGCAGATTGTACTGAGAGTGCACCATATC
GACTACGTCGTTAAGGCCGTTTCTGACAGAGTAAAATTCTTGAGGGAACTTTCACCATTATGGGAAATGG
TTCAAGAAGGTATTGACTTAAACTCCATCAAATGGTCAGGTCATTGAGTGTTTTTTATTTGTTGTATTTT
TTTTTTTTTAGAGAAAATCCTCCAATATATAAATTAGGAATCATAGTTTCATGATTTTCTGTTACACCTA
ACTTTTTGTGTGGTGCCCTCCTCCTTGTCAATATTAATGTTAAAGTGCAATTCTTTTTCCTTATCACGTT
GAGCCATTAGTATCAATTTGCTTACCTGTATTCCTTTAC
